>Addgene plasmid #17690 | pcDNA3 HA Sam68 WT | addgene full sequence | sequence record 245682 | Addgene NGS Result
GACATTGATTATTGACTAGTTATTAATAGTAATCAATTACGGGGTCATTAGTTCATAGCCCATATATGGA
GTTCCGCGTTACATAACTTACGGTAAATGGCCCGCCTGGCTGACCGCCCAACGACCCCCGCCCATTGACG
TCAATAATGACGTATGTTCCCATAGTAACGCCAATAGGGACTTTCCATTGACGTCAATGGGTGGAGTATT
TACGGTAAACTGCCCACTTGGCAGTACATCAAGTGTATCATATGCCAAGTACGCCCCCTATTGACGTCAA
TGACGGTAAATGGCCCGCCTGGCATTATGCCCAGTACATGACCTTATGGGACTTTCCTACTTGGCAGTAC
ATCTACGTATTAGTCATCGCTATTACCATGGTGATGCGGTTTTGGCAGTACATCAATGGGCGTGGATAGC
GGTTTGACTCACGGGGATTTCCAAGTCTCCACCCCATTGACGTCAATGGGAGTTTGTTTTGGCACCAAAA
TCAACGGGACTTTCCAAAATGTCGTAACAACTCCGCCCCATTGACGCAAATGGGCGGTAGGCGTGTACGG
TGGGAGGTCTATATAAGCAGAGCTCTCTGGCTAACTAGAGAACCCACTGCTTACTGGCTTATCGAAATTA
ATACGACTCACTATAGGGAGACCCAAGCTTCGATCGTCGACATGTACCCATACGATGTTCCAGATTACGC
TTCTAGAGGATCCCAGCGCCGGGACGATCCTGCCTCGCGCCTCACCCGGTCCTCGGGCCGCAGCTGCTCC
AAGGACCCGTCAGGTGCCCACCCCTCGGTGCGTCTGACCCCGTCTCGGCCGTCGCCGCTTCCTCACCGGC
CCCGGGGAGGGGGAGGTGGGCCCAGAGGAGGCGCTCGGGCCTCGCCCGCCACCCAGCCGCCGCCGCTGCT
GCCTCCCTCCACCCCTGGTCCCGACGCGACGGTGGTGGGTTCCGCGCCGACCCCGCTGCTGCCCCCGTCA
GCCACAGCCGCGGTCAAGATGGAGCCGGAGAATAAGTACCTGCCTGAACTCATGGCCGAGAAGGACTCGC
TCGACCCGTCCTTCACTCACGCCATGCAGCTGCTGTCCGTAGAAATTGAGAAGATTCAGAAGGGAGAGTC
AAAAAAAGATGACGAGGAGAATTATTTGGATTTATTTTCTCATAAGAACATGAAGCTGAAAGAACGCGTG
CTGATACCTGTCAAGCAGTATCCAAAGTTCAATTTTGTGGGGAAGATTCTTGGACCACAAGGAAATACAA
TCAAAAGACTCCAGGAAGAGACTGGTGCAAAGATCTCTGTCTTGGGGAAGGGTTCAATGAGAGACAAAGC
CAAGGAGGAAGAGTTGCGCAAGGGTGGAGACCCCAAATATGCCCATTTAAATATGGATCTGCATGTCTTC
ATTGAAGTCTTTGGACCCCCGTGTGAAGCTTATGCTCTTATGGCCCATGCTATGGAAGAAGTCAAGAAGT
TCCTAGTACCAGATATGATGGATGATATCTGTCAGGAGCAGTTTCTAGAATTGTCCTACTTGAACGGAGT
ACCTGAACCCTCTCGTGGTCGTGGGGTATCTGTGAGAGGACGAGGAGCTGCCCCTCCTCCTCCACCTGTT
CCCAGAGGACGTGGTGTTGGACCACCTAGAGGAGCTTTGGTTCGTGGAACCCCAGTGAGAGGCTCCATCA
CCAGAGGTGCCACTGTGACTCGAGGAGTGCCACCCCCACCTACTGTGAGGGGTGCTCCAACACCAAGAGC
TCGGACAGCTGGGATTCAGAGAATACCTTTGCCTCCCACACCTGCACCAGAAACATACGAAGATTATGGA
TATGATGATACATACGCAGAACAGAGTTACGAAGGCTATGAAGGCTATTACAGCCAGAGTCAAGGGGAGT
CAGAGTATTATGACTATGGACATGGGGAGCTCCAAGATTCTTACGAAGCCTACGGACAAGATGACTGGAA
TGGGACCAGGCCATCACTGAAGGCTCCTCCAGCTAGGCCAGTGAAGGGAGCATACAGAGAGCATCCATAT
GGACGTTATTAAAAACAAACAGGAGGGAAAAATATCAGTTATGAGCAAAGTTGTTACTGATTTCTTGTAT
CCCAGGATTCCTGTTGCTTTACCCACAACAGACAAGTAATTGTCTAAGTGTTTTTCTTCGTGGTCCCTTT
CTTTTCCCCACTTCCTCCATTCTTAACTCTGCATTCTGGCTTCTGTATGTAGTATTTTAAAATGAGTTAA
AATAGATTTAGGAATATCGAATTAATTTTTTAAGTGTGTAGATGCTTTTTTTTCTTTGTTGTTTAAATAT
AAACAGTGTACCTTTTATAATAAAAAAAAGTTGAGTTAAAAAAAAACCACAAACATGTTAGTTTCAAAAG
TGGCATTGCTTGCTTAAAGGTTCTGAAGGCTTGTTAACTTTTTCTTAGTTTTGATTTGAGGCACCCCGTA
AAGTCATAGTTGCAGAATCCCAAACTAGGCTACATTTCAAAATTCAGGGCTGCTTAAGATGTAAAACCAC
AATGTTAACAACGGCAGTAGTGCCACCATGTAAAAGTGAGCTCAGAGGTCTCTAAAACATTTCCTTTAAA
AGCACATGGCTGTTGAATCTTAAGGTTAAATTTTAATATGAAAGCTCCTCATGAATTAAATAGTTGATGC
AATTTTTAACGTTAATTGACTTAAAACAACAACAAAATTAGGTTTGTAAAAGTGACTTTTTCATTATGTG
GGTTTTGAAATCTAGCCCCAGACATACAGTGTTGAGAGATACTTAGTGGGGGAGGGGTGGGCTCTGAATA
AGATTGATGGGGAGAGAAGCTAGCCACCTAAATGGAATCTGATGGAGTTCTTTTTAGCCACAATCTTTTC
AATAATAGTACTAAAAATCAAATTTTCAGTATTTAAAATGTCAAGAGTATTTTGTCCATCTGAGATTCTA
CACTCCATGAAAAACTCACTTGGACACTGGGGCCAAAAGCTGATGATGTTCAATAAATTGACCATTGTCA
GTTTTGAGCTGTTCCCAAGGTAGAAGGCAGTTAAGTATGTCTCAACACTAGCATGATATAAAAAGGGACA
CTGCAGCTGAATGAGAAAAGAATCAAAATCCACTTTGTACATAAGTTAAAGTCCTAATGGATTTGTACCG
TCCTCCCATTTTGTTTTCGGAAGATTAAATGCTACATGTGTAAGTCTGCCTAAATAGGTAGCTTAAACTT
ATGTCAAAATGTCTGCAGCAGTTTGTCAATAAAGTTTAGCTCGTGCCGAATTCTGCAGATATCCATCACA
CTGGCGGCCGCTCGAGCATGCATCTAGAGGGCCCTATTCTATAGTGTCACCTAAATGCTAGAGCTCGCTG
ATCAGCCTCGACTGTGCCTTCTAGTTGCCAGCCATCTGTTGTTTGCCCCTCCCCCGTGCCTTCCTTGACC
CTGGAAGGTGCCACTCCCACTGTCCTTTCCTAATAAAATGAGGAAATTGCATCGCATTGTCTGAGTAGGT
GTCATTCTATTCTGGGGGGTGGGGTGGGGCAGGACAGCAAGGGGGAGGATTGGGAAGACAATAGCAGGCA
TGCTGGGGATGCGGTGGGCTCTATGGCTTCTGAGGCGGAAAGAACCAGCTGGGGCTCTAGGGGGTATCCC
C
[124 nt withheld, positions 3642-3765]
C
[91 nt withheld, positions 3767-3857]
A
[49 nt withheld, positions 3859-3907]
CCTTTGACGTTGGAGTCCACGTTCTTT
[37 nt withheld, positions 3935-3971]
ACCCTATCTCGGTCTATTCTTTTGATTTATAAGGGATTTTGCCGATTTCGGCCTATTGGTTAAAAAATGA
GCTGATTTAACAAAAATTTAACGCGAATTAATTCTGTGGAATGTGTGTCAGTTAGGGTGTGGAAAGTCCC
CAGGCTCCCCAGCAGGCAGAAGTATGCAAAGCATGCATCTCAATTAGTCAGCAACCAGGTGTGGAAAGTC
CCCAGGCTCCCCAGCAGGCAGAAGTATGCAAAGCATGCATCTCAATTAGTCAGCAACCATAGTCCCGCCC
CTAACTCCGCCCATCCCGCCCCTAACTCCGCCCAGTTCCGCCCATTCTCCGCCCCATGGCTGACTAATTT
TTTTTATTTATGCAGAGGCCGAGGCCGCCTCTGCCTCTGAGCTATTCCAGAAGTAGTGAGGAGGCTTTTT
TGGAGGCCTAGGCTTTTGCAAAAAGCTCCCGGGAGCTTGTATATCCATTTTCGGATCTGATCAAGAGACA
GGATGAGGATCGTTTCGCATGATTGAACAAGATGGATTGCACGCAGGTTCTCCGGCCGCTTGGGTGGAGA
GGCTATTCGGCTATGACTGGGCACAACAGACAATCGGCTGCTCTGATGCCGCCGTGTTCCGGCTGTCAGC
GCAGGGGCGCCCGGTTCTTTTTGTCAAGACCGACCTGTCCGGTGCCCTGAATGAACTGCAGGACGAGGCA
GCGCGGCTATCGTGGCTGGCCACGACGGGCGTTCCTTGCGCAGCTGTGCTCGACGTTGTCACTGAAGCGG
GAAGGGACTGGCTGCTATTGGGCGAAGTGCCGGGGCAGGATCTCCTGTCATCTCACCTTGCTCCTGCCGA
GAAAGTATCCATCATGGCTGATGCAATGCGGCGGCTGCATACGCTTGATCCGGCTACCTGCCCATTCGAC
CACCAAGCGAAACATCGCATCGAGCGAGCACGTACTCGGATGGAAGCCGGTCTTGTCGATCAGGATGATC
TGGACGAAGAGCATCAGGGGCTCGCGCCAGCCGAACTGTTCGCCAGGCTCAAGGCGCGCATGCCCGACGG
CGAGGATCTCGTCGTGACCCATGGCGATGCCTGCTTGCCGAATATCATGGTGGAAAATGGCCGCTTTTCT
GGATTCATCGACTGTGGCCGGCTGGGTGTGGCGGACCGCTATCAGGACATAGCGTTGGCTACCCGTGATA
TTGCTGAAGAGCTTGGCGGCGAATGGGCTGACCGCTTCCTCGTGCTTTACGGTATCGCCGCTCCCGATTC
GCAGCGCATCGCCTTCTATCGCCTTCTTGACGAGTTCTTCTGAGCGGGACTCTGGGGTTCGAAATGACCG
ACCAAGCGACGCCCAACCTGCCATCACGAGATTTCGATTCCACCGCCGCCTTCTATGAAAGGTTGGGCTT
CGGAATCGTTTTCCGGGACGCCGGCTGGATGATCCTCCAGCGCGGGGATCTCATGCTGGAGTTCTTCGCC
CACCCCAACTTGTTTATTGCAGCTTATAATGGTTACAAATAAAGCAATAGCATCACAAATTTCACAAATA
AAGCATTTTTTTCACTGCATTCTAGTTGTGGTTTGTCCAAACTCATCAATGTATCTTATCATGTCTGTAT
ACCGTCGACCTCTAGCTAGAGCTTGGCGTAATCATGGTCATAGCTGTTTCCTGTGTGAAATTGTTATCCG
CTCACAATTCCACACAACATACGAGCCGGAAGCATAAAGTGTAAAGCCTGGGGTGCCTAATGAGTGAGCT
AACTCACATTAATTGCGTTGCGCTCACTGCCCGCTTTCCAGTCGGGAAACCTGTCGTGCCAGCTGCATTA
ATGAATCGGCCAACGCGCGGGGAGAGGCGGTTTGCGTATTGGGCGCTCTTCCGCTTCCTCGCTCACTGAC
TCGCTGCGCTCGGTCGTTCGGCTGCGGCGAGCGGTATCAGCTCACTCAAAGGCGGTAATACGGTTATCCA
CAGAATCAGGGGATAACGCAGGAAAGAACATGTGAGCAAAAGGCCAGCAAAAGGCCAGGAACCGTAAAAA
GGCCGCGTTGCTGGCGTTTTTCCATAGGCTCCGCCCCCCTGACGAGCATCACAAAAATCGACGCTCAAGT
CAGAGGTGGCGAAACCCGACAGGACTATAAAGATACCAGGCGTTTCCCCCTGGAAGCTCCCTCGTGCGCT
CTCCTGTTCCGACCCTGCCGCTTACCGGATACCTGTCCGCCTTTCTCCCTTCGGGAAGCGTGGCGCTTTC
TCATAGCTCACGCTGTAGGTATCTCAGTTCGGTGTAGGTCGTTCGCTCCAAGCTGGGCTGTGTGCACGAA
CCCCCCGTTCAGCCCGACCGCTGCGCCTTATCCGGTAACTATCGTCTTGAGTCCAACCCGGTAAGACACG
ACTTATCGCCACTGGCAGCAGCCACTGGTAACAGGATTAGCAGAGCGAGGTATGTAGGCGGTGCTACAGA
GTTCTTGAAGTGGTGGCCTAACTACGGCTACACTAGAAGAACAGTATTTGGTATCTGCGCTCTGCTGAAG
CCAGTTACCTTCGGAAAAAGAGTTGGTAGCTCTTGATCCGGCAAACAAACCACCGCTGGTAGCGGTGGTT
TTTTTGTTTGCAAGCAGCAGATTACGCGCAGAAAAAAAGGATCTCAAGAAGATCCTTTGATCTTTTCTAC
GGGGTCTGACGCTCAGTGGAACGAAAACTCACGTTAAGGGATTTTGGTCATGAGATTATCAAAAAGGATC
TTCACCTAGATCCTTTTAAATTAAAAATGAAGTTTTAAATCAATCTAAAGTATATATGAGTAAACTTGGT
CTGACAGTTACCAATGCTTAATCAGTGAGGCACCTATCTCAGCGATCTGTCTATTTCGTTCATCCATAGT
TGCCTGACTCCCCGTCGTGTAGATAACTACGATACGGGAGGGCTTACCATCTGGCCCCAGTGCTGCAATG
ATACCGCGAGACCCACGCTCACCGGCTCCAGATTTATCAGCAATAAACCAGCCAGCCGGAAGGGCCGAGC
GCAGAAGTGGTCCTGCAACTTTATCCGCCTCCATCCAGTCTATTAATTGTTGCCGGGAAGCTAGAGTAAG
TAGTTCGCCAGTTAATAGTTTGCGCAACGTTGTTGCCATTGCTACAGGCATCGTGGTGTCACGCTCGTCG
TTTGGTATGGCTTCATTCAGCTCCGGTTCCCAACGATCAAGGCGAGTTACATGATCCCCCATGTTGTGCA
AAAAAGCGGTTAGCTCCTTCGGTCCTCCGATCGTTGTCAGAAGTAAGTTGGCCGCAGTGTTATCACTCAT
GGTTATGGCAGCACTGCATAATTCTCTTACTGTCATGCCATCCGTAAGATGCTTTTCTGTGACTGGTGAG
TACTCAACCAAGTCATTCTGAGAATAGTGTATGCGGCGACCGAGTTGCTCTTGCCCGGCGTCAATACGGG
ATAATACCGCGCCACATAGCAGAACTTTAAAAGTGCTCATCATTGGAAAACGTTCTTCGGGGCGAAAACT
CTCAAGGATCTTACCGCTGTTGAGATCCAGTTCGATGTAACCCACTCGTGCACCCAACTGATCTTCAGCA
TCTTTTACTTTCACCAGCGTTTCTGGGTGAGCAAAAACAGGAAGGCAAAATGCCGCAAAAAAGGGAATAA
GGGCGACACGGAAATGTTGAATACTCATACTCTTCCTTTTTCAATATTATTGAAGCATTTATCAGGGTTA
TTGTCTCATGAGCGGATACATATTTGAATGTATTTAGAAAAATAAACAAATAGGGGTTCCGCGCACATTT
CCCCGAAAAGTGCCACCTGACGTCGACGGATCGGGAGATCTCCCGATCCCCTATGGTGCACTCTCAGTAC
AATCTGCTCTGATGCCGCATAGTTAAGCCAGTATCTGCTCCCTGCTTGTGTGTTGGAGGTCGCTGAGTAG
TGCGCGAGCAAAATTTAAGCTACAACAAGGCAAGGCTTGACCGACAATTGCATGAAGAATCTGCTTAGGG
TTAGGCGTTTTGCGCTGCTTCGCGATGTACGGGCCAGATATACGCGTT
Features (pLannotate 1.2.2; 22 found; start..end, strand, type, name):
      1..380     +  enhancer       CMV enhancer: human cytomegalovirus immediate early enhancer
    381..584     +  promoter       CMV promoter: human cytomegalovirus (CMV) immediate early promoter
    580..613     +  LTR            5' LTR (truncated) (fragment): truncated 5' long terminal repeat (LTR) from HIV-1
    629..647     +  promoter       T7 promoter: promoter for bacteriophage T7 RNA polymerase
    675..702     +  CDS            3xHA (fragment): three tandem HA epitope tags
    714..2039    +  CDS            Khdrbs1: KHDR1_MOUSE - Experimental evidence at protein level: Swiss-Prot protein existence level 1. Recruited and tyrosine phosphorylated by several receptor systems, for example the T-cell, leptin and insulin receptors. Once phosphorylated, functions as an adapter protein in signal transduction cascades by binding to SH2 and SH3 domain-containing proteins. Role in G2-M progression in the cell cycle. Represses CBP-dependent transcriptional activation apparently by competing with other nuclear factors for binding to CBP. Also acts as a putative regulator of mRNA stability and/or translation rates and m
   3328..3346    -  promoter       SP6 promoter: promoter for bacteriophage SP6 RNA polymerase
   3372..3596    +  polyA_signal   bGH poly(A) signal: bovine growth hormone polyadenylation signal
   3600..3621    +  promoter       SV40 promoter (fragment): SV40 enhancer and early promoter
   3642..4070    +  rep_origin     f1 ori (sequence partly withheld): f1 bacteriophage origin of replication; arrow indicates direction of (+) strand synthesis
   4084..4413    +  promoter       SV40 promoter: SV40 enhancer and early promoter
   4480..5271    +  CDS            neo: KKA2_KLEPN - Also known as kan, nptII. Experimental evidence at protein level: Swiss-Prot protein existence level 1. Resistance to kanamycin, neomycin, paromomycin, ribostamycin, butirosin and gentamicin B. From Klebsiella pneumoniae.
   5295..5453    +  CDS            ble (fragment): BLE_KLEPN - Experimental evidence at protein level: Swiss-Prot protein existence level 1. Binding protein with a strong affinity to the bleomycin family of antibiotics. Binds to CL990; an antimitotic-antibiotic compound. From Klebsiella pneumoniae.
   5448..5569    +  polyA_signal   SV40 poly(A) signal: SV40 polyadenylation signal
   5642..5658    -  protein_bind   lac operator: The lac repressor binds to the lac operator to inhibit transcription in E. coli. This inhibition can be relieved by adding lactose or isopropyl-β-D-thiogalactopyranoside (IPTG). lac repressor encoded by lacI
   5666..5696    -  promoter       lac promoter: promoter for the E. coli lac operon
   5711..5732    -  protein_bind   CAP binding site: CAP binding activates transcription in the presence of cAMP. E. coli catabolite activator protein
   5745..5837    -  CDS            lacI (fragment): lac repressor; lacI; The lac repressor binds to the lac operator to inhibit transcription in E. coli. This inhibition can be relieved by adding lactose or isopropyl-β-D-thiogalactopyranoside (IPTG).
   6020..6608    -  rep_origin     ori: high-copy-number ColE1/pMB1/pBR322/pUC origin of replication
   6779..7639    -  CDS            AmpR: β-lactamase; bla; confers resistance to ampicillin, carbenicillin, and related antibiotics
   7640..7744    -  promoter       AmpR promoter: bla
   7803..7855    -  misc_feature   bom (fragment): basis of mobility region from pBR322
