[The description below was written by a language model from this plasmid's Addgene catalogue record and pLannotate feature annotations shown in this document.]
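Description:
pcDNA3 HA Sam68 WT is a mammalian expression plasmid built on an HA-tagged derivative of the pcDNA3 backbone, carrying the wild-type mouse Sam68 coding sequence (gene Khdrbs1, also known as p62 or p68). In bacteria it is maintained as a high-copy plasmid through a ColE1/pUC-type origin and selected with ampicillin via the β-lactamase gene. An f1 origin is also present, which can support single-stranded DNA production. For mammalian cells, the backbone includes a neomycin phosphotransferase cassette driven by the SV40 enhancer/early promoter and terminated by an SV40 polyadenylation signal, which permits G418 selection of stable transfectants.

The expression unit consists of the human CMV immediate early enhancer and promoter, followed by a T7 promoter, a short annotated HA epitope segment supplied by the backbone, and then the Khdrbs1 open reading frame, cloned between BamHI and EcoRI sites so that the protein carries an N-terminal HA tag. The bovine growth hormone polyadenylation signal terminates the transcript, and an oppositely oriented SP6 promoter lies just upstream of it. Roughly 1.3 kb between the end of the annotated coding sequence and the SP6 promoter carries no annotation, and the record does not say what this region contains. A few small annotated fragments (an HIV-1 LTR piece, ble, lacI) look like short sequence-similarity matches or backbone remnants rather than functional parts.

Sam68 is a KH-domain RNA-binding protein that also acts as a tyrosine-phosphorylated adapter in signalling pathways. The associated publication examined the specificity and determinants of its RNA binding. The construct suits expression of epitope-tagged Sam68 in transfected mammalian cells for detection or immunoprecipitation, and the T7 promoter could allow in vitro transcription.
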