Addgene plasmid #17690: pcDNA3 HA Sam68 WT
Depositing lab: David Shalloway. Depositing organization: Cornell University. Publication: Specificity and determinants of Sam68 RNA binding. Implications for the biological function of K homology domains. Lin Q, Taylor SJ, Shalloway D. J Biol Chem. 1997 Oct 24. 272(43):27274-80. 10.1074/jbc.272.43.27274 PubMed 9341174.
Backbone
  Vector backbone: pcDNA3-HA
  Backbone manufacturer: Invitrogen
  Backbone size w/o insert (bp): 5500
  Vector type: Mammalian Expression
Growth in bacteria
  Bacterial resistance: Ampicillin, 100 μg/mL
  Growth temperature: 37°C
  Growth strain: DH5alpha
  Copy number: High Copy
Gene/Insert
  Gene/Insert name: Sam68 (alt name: Sam68)
  Species: M. musculus (mouse)
  Entrez Gene: Khdrbs1 (a.k.a. Sam68, p62, p68)
  Tag / fusion protein: HA (N terminal on backbone)
  Cloning method: Restriction Enzyme; 5′ cloning site BamHI (unknown if destroyed); 3′ cloning site EcoRI (unknown if destroyed)
  Sequencing primers: 5′ T7
Terms and licenses: Academic/Nonprofit Terms; Industry Terms: Not Available to Industry
How to cite: pcDNA3 HA Sam68 WT was a gift from David Shalloway (Addgene plasmid # 17690 ; http://n2t.net/addgene:17690 ; RRID:Addgene_17690)
