>Addgene plasmid #17690 | pcDNA3 HA Sam68 WT | addgene partial sequence | sequence record 23622 | 17690 with CMV-F
TGGGGCTTTAGCAGAGCTCTCTGGCTACTAGAGAACCCACTGCTTACTGGCTTATCGAAATTAATACGAC
TCACTATAGGGAGACCCAAGCTTCGATCGTCGACATGTACCCATACGATGTTCCAGATTACGCTTCTAGA
GGATCCCAGCGCCGGGACGATCCTGCCTCGCGCCTCACCCGGTCCTCGGGCCGCAGCTGCTCCAAGGACC
CGTCAGGTGCCCACCCCTCGGTGCGTCTGACCCCGTCTCGGCCGTCGCCGCTTCCTCACCGGCCCCGGGG
AGGGGGAGGTGGGCCCAGAGGAGGCGCTCGGGCCTCGCCCGCCACCCAGCCGCCGCCGCTGCTGCCTCCC
TCCACCCCTGGTCCCGACGCGACGGTGGTGGGTTCCGCGCCGACCCCGCTGCTGCCCCCGTCAGCCACAG
CCGCGGTCAAGATGGAGCCGGAGAATAAGTACCTGCCTGAACTCATGGCCGAGAAGGACTCGCTCGACCC
GTCCTTCACTCACGCCATGCAGCTGCTGTCCGTAGAAATTGAGAAGATTCAGAAGGGAGAGTCAAAAAAA
GATGACGAGGAGAATTATTTGGATTTATTTTCTCATAAGAACATGAAGCTGAAAGAACGCGTGCTGATAC
CTGTCAAGCAGTATCCAAAGTTCAATTTTGTGGGGAAGATTCTTGGACCACAAGGAAATACAATCAAAAG
ACT
