>Addgene plasmid #17690 | pcDNA3 HA Sam68 WT | addgene partial sequence | sequence record 45126 | T7
GATTACGCTTCTAGAGGATCCCAGCGCCGGGACGATCCTGCCTCGCGCCTCACCCGGTCCTCGGGCCGCA
GCTGCTCCAAGGACCCGTCAGGTGCCCACCCCTCGGTGCGTCTGACCCCGTCTCGGCCGTCGCCGCTTCC
TCACCGGCCCCGGGGAGGGGGAGGTGGGCCCAGAGGAGGCGCTCGGGCCTCGCCCGCCACCCAGCCGCCG
CCGCTGCTGCCTCCCTCCACCCCTGGTCCCGACGCGACGGTGGTGGGTTCCGCGCCGACCCCGCTGCTGC
CCCCGTCAGCCACAGCCGCGGTCAAGATGGAGCCGGAGAATAAGTACCTGCCTGAACTCATGGCCGAGAA
GGACTCGCTCGACCCGTCCTTCACTCACGCCATGCAGCTGCTGTCCGTAGAAATTGAGAAGATTCAGAAG
GGAGAGTCAAAAAAAGATGACGAGGAGAATTATTTGGATTTATTTTCTCATAAGAACATGAAGCTGAAAG
AACGCGTGCTGATACCTGTCAAGCAGTATCCAAAGTTCAATTTTGTGGGGAAGATTCTTGGACCACAAGG
AAATACAATCAAAAGACTCCAGGAAGAGACTGGTGCAAAGATCTCTGTCTTGGGGAAGGGTTCAATGAGA
GACAAAGCCAAGGAGGAAGAGTTGCGCAAGGGTGGAGACCCCAAATATGCCCATTTAAATATGGATCTGC
ATGTCTTCATTGAAGTCTTTGGACCCCCGTGTGAAGCTTATGCTCTTATGGCCCATGCTATGGAAGAAGT
CAAGAAGTTCCTAGTACCAGATATGATGGATGATATCTGTCAGGAGCAGTTTCTAGAATTGTCCTACTTG
AACGGAGTACCTGAACCCTCTCG
